>Addgene plasmid #75724 | TEK gRNA (BRDN0001148973) | addgene full sequence | sequence record 184442 | Addgene Assembled Sequence
CCCGGGTGCAAAGATGGATAAAGTTTTAAACAGAGAGGAATCTTTGCAGCTAATGGACCTTCTAGGTCTT
GAAAGGAGTGGGAATTGGCTCCGGTGCCCGTCAGTGGGCAGAGCGCACATCGCCCACAGTCCCCGAGAAG
TTGGGGGGAGGGGTCGGCAATTGATCCGGTGCCTAGAGAAGGTGGCGCGGGGTAAACTGGGAAAGTGATG
TCGTGTACTGGCTCCGCCTTTTTCCCGAGGGTGGGGGAGAACCGTATATAAGTGCAGTAGTCGCCGTGAA
CGTTCTTTTTCGCAACGGGTTTGCCGCCAGAACACAGGTAAGTGCCGTGTGTGGTTCCCGCGGGCCTGGC
CTCTTTACGGGTTATGGCCCTTGCGTGCCTTGAATTACTTCCACCTGGCTGCAGTACGTGATTCTTGATC
CCGAGCTTCGGGTTGGAAGTGGGTGGGAGAGTTCGAGGCCTTGCGCTTAAGGAGCCCCTTCGCCTCGTGC
TTGAGTTGAGGCCTGGCCTGGGCGCTGGGGCCGCCGCGTGCGAATCTGGTGGCACCTTCGCGCCTGTCTC
GCTGCTTTCGATAAGTCTCTAGCCATTTAAAATTTTTGATGACCTGCTGCGACGCTTTTTTTCTGGCAAG
ATAGTCTTGTAAATGCGGGCCAAGATCTGCACACTGGTATTTCGGTTTTTGGGGCCGCGGGCGGCGACGG
GGCCCGTGCGTCCCAGCGCACATGTTCGGCGAGGCGGGGCCTGCGAGCGCGGCCACCGAGAATCGGACGG
GGGTAGTCTCAAGCTGGCCGGCCTGCTCTGGTGCCTGGCCTCGCGCCGCCGTGTATCGCCCCGCCCTGGG
CGGCAAGGCTGGCCCGGTCGGCACCAGTTGCGTGAGCGGAAAGATGGCCGCTTCCCGGCCCTGCTGCAGG
GAGCTCAAAATGGAGGACGCGGCGCTCGGGAGAGCGGGCGGGTGAGTCACCCACACAAAGGAAAAGGGCC
TTTCCGTCCTCAGCCGTCGCTTCATGTGACTCCACGGAGTACCGGGCGCCGTCCAGGCACCTCGATTAGT
TCTCGAGCTTTTGGAGTACGTCGTCTTTAGGTTGGGGGGAGGGGTTTTATGCGATGGAGTTTCCCCACAC
TGAGTGGGTGGAGACTGAAGTTAGGCCAGCTTGGCACTTGATGTAATTCTCCTTGGAATTTGCCCTTTTT
GAGTTTGGATCTTGGTTCATTCTCAAGCCTCAGACAGTGGTTCAAAGTTTTTTTCTTCCATTTCAGGTGT
CGTGACGTACGGCCACCATGACCGAGTACAAGCCCACGGTGCGCCTCGCCACCCGCGACGACGTCCCCAG
GGCCGTACGCACCCTCGCCGCCGCGTTCGCCGACTACCCCGCCACGCGCCACACCGTCGATCCGGACCGC
CACATCGAGCGGGTCACCGAGCTGCAAGAACTCTTCCTCACGCGCGTCGGGCTCGACATCGGCAAGGTGT
GGGTCGCGGACGACGGCGCCGCCGTGGCGGTCTGGACCACGCCGGAGAGCGTCGAAGCGGGGGCGGTGTT
CGCCGAGATCGGCCCGCGCATGGCCGAGTTGAGCGGTTCCCGGCTGGCCGCGCAGCAACAGATGGAAGGC
CTCCTGGCGCCGCACCGGCCCAAGGAGCCCGCGTGGTTCCTGGCCACCGTCGGAGTCTCGCCCGACCACC
AGGGCAAGGGTCTGGGCAGCGCCGTCGTGCTCCCCGGAGTGGAGGCGGCCGAGCGCGCCGGGGTGCCCGC
CTTCCTGGAGACCTCCGCGCCCCGCAACCTCCCCTTCTACGAGCGGCTCGGCTTCACCGTCACCGCCGAC
GTCGAGGTGCCCGAAGGACCGCGCACCTGGTGCATGACCCGCAAGCCCGGTGCCTGAACGCGTTAAGTCG
ACAATCAACCTCTGGATTACAAAATTTGTGAAAGATTGACTGGTATTCTTAACTATGTTGCTCCTTTTAC
GCTATGTGGATACGCTGCTTTAATGCCTTTGTATCATGCTATTGCTTCCCGTATGGCTTTCATTTTCTCC
TCCTTGTATAAATCCTGGTTGCTGTCTCTTTATGAGGAGTTGTGGCCCGTTGTCAGGCAACGTGGCGTGG
TGTGCACTGTGTTTGCTGACGCAACCCCCACTGGTTGGGGCATTGCCACCACCTGTCAGCTCCTTTCCGG
GACTTTCGCTTTCCCCCTCCCTATTGCCACGGCGGAACTCATCGCCGCCTGCCTTGCCCGCTGCTGGACA
GGGGCTCGGCTGTTGGGCACTGACAATTCCGTGGTGTTGTCGGGGAAATCATCGTCCTTTCCTTGGCTGC
TCGCCTGTGTTGCCACCTGGATTCTGCGCGGGACGTCCTTCTGCTACGTCCCTTCGGCCCTCAATCCAGC
GGACCTTCCTTCCCGCGGCCTGCTGCCGGCTCTGCGGCCTCTTCCGCGTCTTCGCCTTCGCCCTCAGACG
AGTCGGATCTCCCTTTGGGCCGCCTCCCCGCGTCGACTTTAAGACCAATGACTTACAAGGCAGCTGTAGA
TCTTAGCCACTTTTTAAAAGAAAAGGGGGGACTGGAAGGGCTAATTCACTCCCAACGAAGACAAGATCTG
CTTTTTGCTTGTACTGGGTCTCTCTGGTTAGACCAGATCTGAGCCTGGGAGCTCTCTGGCTAACTAGGGA
ACCCACTGCTTAAGCCTCAATAAAGCTTGCCTTGAGTGCTTCAAGTAGTGTGTGCCCGTCTGTTGTGTGA
CTCTGGTAACTAGAGATCCCTCAGACCCTTTTAGTCAGTGTGGAAAATCTCTAGCAGTACGTATAGTAGT
TCATGTCATCTTATTATTCAGTATTTATAACTTGCAAAGAAATGAATATCAGAGAGTGAGAGGAACTTGT
TTATTGCAGCTTATAATGGTTACAAATAAAGCAATAGCATCACAAATTTCACAAATAAAGCATTTTTTTC
ACTGCATTCTAGTTGTGGTTTGTCCAAACTCATCAATGTATCTTATCATGTCTGGCTCTAGCTATCCCGC
CCCTAACTCCGCCCATCCCGCCCCTAACTCCGCCCAGTTCCGCCCATTCTCCGCCCCATGGCTGACTAAT
TTTTTTTATTTATGCAGAGGCCGAGGCCGCCTCGGCCTCTGAGCTATTCCAGAAGTAGTGAGGAGGCTTT
TTTGGAGGCCTAGGGACGTACCCAATTCGCCCTATAGTGAGTCGTATTACGCGCGCTCACTGGCCGTCGT
TTTACAACGTCGTGACTGGGAAAACCCTGGCGTTACCCAACTTAATCGCCTTGCAGCACATCCCCCTTTC
GCCAGCTGGCGTAATAGCGAAGAGGCCCGCACCGATCGCCCTTCCCAACAGTTGCGCAGCCTGAATGGCG
AATGGG
[124 nt withheld, positions 3367-3490]
C
[91 nt withheld, positions 3492-3582]
A
[49 nt withheld, positions 3584-3632]
CCTTTGACGTTGGAGTCCACGTTCTTT
[37 nt withheld, positions 3660-3696]
ACCCTATCTCGGTCTATTCTTTTGATTTATAAGGGATTTTGCCGATTTCGGCCTATTGGTTAAAAAATGA
GCTGATTTAACAAAAATTTAACGCGAATTTTAACAAAATATTAACGCTTACAATTTAGGTGGCACTTTTC
GGGGAAATGTGCGCGGAACCCCTATTTGTTTATTTTTCTAAATACATTCAAATATGTATCCGCTCATGAG
ACAATAACCCTGATAAATGCTTCAATAATATTGAAAAAGGAAGAGTATGAGTATTCAACATTTCCGTGTC
GCCCTTATTCCCTTTTTTGCGGCATTTTGCCTTCCTGTTTTTGCTCACCCAGAAACGCTGGTGAAAGTAA
AAGATGCTGAAGATCAGTTGGGTGCACGAGTGGGTTACATCGAACTGGATCTCAACAGCGGTAAGATCCT
TGAGAGTTTTCGCCCCGAAGAACGTTTTCCAATGATGAGCACTTTTAAAGTTCTGCTATGTGGCGCGGTA
TTATCCCGTATTGACGCCGGGCAAGAGCAACTCGGTCGCCGCATACACTATTCTCAGAATGACTTGGTTG
AGTACTCACCAGTCACAGAAAAGCATCTTACGGATGGCATGACAGTAAGAGAATTATGCAGTGCTGCCAT
AACCATGAGTGATAACACTGCGGCCAACTTACTTCTGACAACGATCGGAGGACCGAAGGAGCTAACCGCT
TTTTTGCACAACATGGGGGATCATGTAACTCGCCTTGATCGTTGGGAACCGGAGCTGAATGAAGCCATAC
CAAACGACGAGCGTGACACCACGATGCCTGTAGCAATGGCAACAACGTTGCGCAAACTATTAACTGGCGA
ACTACTTACTCTAGCTTCCCGGCAACAATTAATAGACTGGATGGAGGCGGATAAAGTTGCAGGACCACTT
CTGCGCTCGGCCCTTCCGGCTGGCTGGTTTATTGCTGATAAATCTGGAGCCGGTGAGCGTGGGTCTCGCG
GTATCATTGCAGCACTGGGGCCAGATGGTAAGCCCTCCCGTATCGTAGTTATCTACACGACGGGGAGTCA
GGCAACTATGGATGAACGAAATAGACAGATCGCTGAGATAGGTGCCTCACTGATTAAGCATTGGTAACTG
TCAGACCAAGTTTACTCATATATACTTTAGATTGATTTAAAACTTCATTTTTAATTTAAAAGGATCTAGG
TGAAGATCCTTTTTGATAATCTCATGACCAAAATCCCTTAACGTGAGTTTTCGTTCCACTGAGCGTCAGA
CCCCGTAGAAAAGATCAAAGGATCTTCTTGAGATCCTTTTTTTCTGCGCGTAATCTGCTGCTTGCAAACA
AAAAAACCACCGCTACCAGCGGTGGTTTGTTTGCCGGATCAAGAGCTACCAACTCTTTTTCCGAAGGTAA
CTGGCTTCAGCAGAGCGCAGATACCAAATACTGTTCTTCTAGTGTAGCCGTAGTTAGGCCACCACTTCAA
GAACTCTGTAGCACCGCCTACATACCTCGCTCTGCTAATCCTGTTACCAGTGGCTGCTGCCAGTGGCGAT
AAGTCGTGTCTTACCGGGTTGGACTCAAGACGATAGTTACCGGATAAGGCGCAGCGGTCGGGCTGAACGG
GGGGTTCGTGCACACAGCCCAGCTTGGAGCGAACGACCTACACCGAACTGAGATACCTACAGCGTGAGCT
ATGAGAAAGCGCCACGCTTCCCGAAGGGAGAAAGGCGGACAGGTATCCGGTAAGCGGCAGGGTCGGAACA
GGAGAGCGCACGAGGGAGCTTCCAGGGGGAAACGCCTGGTATCTTTATAGTCCTGTCGGGTTTCGCCACC
TCTGACTTGAGCGTCGATTTTTGTGATGCTCGTCAGGGGGGCGGAGCCTATGGAAAAACGCCAGCAACGC
GGCCTTTTTACGGTTCCTGGCCTTTTGCTGGCCTTTTGCTCACATGTTCTTTCCTGCGTTATCCCCTGAT
TCTGTGGATAACCGTATTACCGCCTTTGAGTGAGCTGATACCGCTCGCCGCAGCCGAACGACCGAGCGCA
GCGAGTCAGTGAGCGAGGAAGCGGAAGAGCGCCCAATACGCAAACCGCCTCTCCCCGCGCGTTGGCCGAT
TCATTAATGCAGCTGGCACGACAGGTTTCCCGACTGGAAAGCGGGCAGTGAGCGCAACGCAATTAATGTG
AGTTAGCTCACTCATTAGGCACCCCAGGCTTTACACTTTATGCTTCCGGCTCGTATGTTGTGTGGAATTG
TGAGCGGATAACAATTTCACACAGGAAACAGCTATGACCATGATTACGCCAAGCGCGCAATTAACCCTCA
CTAAAGGGAACAAAAGCTGGAGCTGCAAGCTTAATGTAGTCTTATGCAATACTCTTGTAGTCTTGCAACA
TGGTAACGATGAGTTAGCAACATGCCTTACAAGGAGAGAAAAAGCACCGTGCATGCCGATTGGTGGAAGT
AAGGTGGTACGATCGTGCCTTATTAGGAAGGCAACAGACGGGTCTGACATGGATTGGACGAACCACTGAA
TTGCCGCATTGCAGAGATATTGTATTTAAGTGCCTAGCTCGATACATAAACGGGTCTCTCTGGTTAGACC
AGATCTGAGCCTGGGAGCTCTCTGGCTAACTAGGGAACCCACTGCTTAAGCCTCAATAAAGCTTGCCTTG
AGTGCTTCAAGTAGTGTGTGCCCGTCTGTTGTGTGACTCTGGTAACTAGAGATCCCTCAGACCCTTTTAG
TCAGTGTGGAAAATCTCTAGCAGTGGCGCCCGAACAGGGACTTGAAAGCGAAAGGGAAACCAGAGGAGCT
CTCTCGACGCAGGACTCGGCTTGCTGAAGCGCGCACGGCAAGAGGCGAGGGGCGGCGACTGGTGAGTACG
CCAAAAATTTTGACTAGCGGAGGCTAGAAGGAGAGAGATGGGTGCGAGAGCGTCAGTATTAAGCGGGGGA
GAATTAGATCGCGATGGGAAAAAATTCGGTTAAGGCCAGGGGGAAAGAAAAAATATAAATTAAAACATAT
AGTATGGGCAAGCAGGGAGCTAGAACGATTCGCAGTTAATCCTGGCCTGTTAGAAACATCAGAAGGCTGT
AGACAAATACTGGGACAGCTACAACCATCCCTTCAGACAGGATCAGAAGAACTTAGATCATTATATAATA
CAGTAGCAACCCTCTATTGTGTGCATCAAAGGATAGAGATAAAAGACACCAAGGAAGCTTTAGACAAGAT
AGAGGAAGAGCAAAACAAAAGTAAGACCACCGCACAGCAAGCGGCCGCTGATCTTCAGACCTGGAGGAGG
AGATATGAGGGACAATTGGAGAAGTGAATTATATAAATATAAAGTAGTAAAAATTGAACCATTAGGAGTA
GCACCCACCAAGGCAAAGAGAAGAGTGGTGCAGAGAGAAAAAAGAGCAGTGGGAATAGGAGCTTTGTTCC
TTGGGTTCTTGGGAGCAGCAGGAAGCACTATGGGCGCAGCGTCAATGACGCTGACGGTACAGGCCAGACA
ATTATTGTCTGGTATAGTGCAGCAGCAGAACAATTTGCTGAGGGCTATTGAGGCGCAACAGCATCTGTTG
CAACTCACAGTCTGGGGCATCAAGCAGCTCCAGGCAAGAATCCTGGCTGTGGAAAGATACCTAAAGGATC
AACAGCTCCTGGGGATTTGGGGTTGCTCTGGAAAACTCATTTGCACCACTGCTGTGCCTTGGAATGCTAG
TTGGAGTAATAAATCTCTGGAACAGATTTGGAATCACACGACCTGGATGGAGTGGGACAGAGAAATTAAC
AATTACACAAGCTTAATACACTCCTTAATTGAAGAATCGCAAAACCAGCAAGAAAAGAATGAACAAGAAT
TATTGGAATTAGATAAATGGGCAAGTTTGTGGAATTGGTTTAACATAACAAATTGGCTGTGGTATATAAA
ATTATTCATAATGATAGTAGGAGGCTTGGTAGGTTTAAGAATAGTTTTTGCTGTACTTTCTATAGTGAAT
AGAGTTAGGCAGGGATATTCACCATTATCGTTTCAGACCCACCTCCCAACCCCGAGGGGACCCAGAGAGG
GCCTATTTCCCATGATTCCTTCATATTTGCATATACGATACAAGGCTGTTAGAGAGATAATTAGAATTAA
TTTGACTGTAAACACAAAGATATTAGTACAAAATACGTGACGTAGAAAGTAATAATTTCTTGGGTAGTTT
GCAGTTTTAAAATTATGTTTTAAAATGGACTATCATATGCTTACCGTAACTTGAAAGTATTTCGATTTCT
TGGCTTTATATATCTTGTGGAAAGGACGAAACACCGAGACCACTCTAAATTTGACCGTTTTAGAGCTAGA
AATAGCAAGTTAAAATAAGGCTAGTCCGTTATCAACTTGAAAAAGTGGCACCGAGTCGGTGCTTTTTTAA
GCTTGGCGTAACTAGATCTTGAGACAAATGGCAGTATTCATCCACAATTTTAAAAGAAAAGGGGGGATTG
GGGGGTACAGTGCAGGGGAAAGAATAGTAGACATAATAGCAACAGACATACAAACTAAAGAATTACAAAA
ACAAATTACAAAAATTCAAAATTTTCGGGTTTATTACAGGGACAGCAGAGATCCACTTTGGCGCCGGCTC
GAGGGGG
Features (pLannotate 1.2.2; 29 found; start..end, strand, type, name):
     14..80      +  CDS            small t antigen (fragment): SV40 (simian virus 40) small t antigen
    106..317     +  promoter       EF-1α core promoter: core promoter for human elongation factor EF-1α
    318..1256    +  intron         EF-1α intron A: intron upstream of the start codon of human EF-1α
   1278..1877    +  CDS            PuroR (fragment): puromycin N-acetyltransferase; pac from Streptomyces; confers resistance to puromycin
   1893..2481    +  misc_feature   WPRE: woodchuck hepatitis virus posttranscriptional regulatory element
   2532..2551    +  misc_feature   cPPT/CTS (fragment): central polypurine tract and central termination sequence of HIV-1
   2553..2786    +  LTR            3' LTR (ΔU3): self-inactivating 3' long terminal repeat (LTR) from HIV-1
   2864..2985    +  polyA_signal   SV40 poly(A) signal: SV40 polyadenylation signal
   3025..3160    +  rep_origin     SV40 ori: SV40 origin of replication
   3181..3199    -  promoter       T7 promoter: promoter for bacteriophage T7 RNA polymerase
   3207..3362    +  CDS            lacZα (fragment): LacZα fragment of β-galactosidase; lacZ fragment
   3367..3795    +  rep_origin     f1 ori (sequence partly withheld): f1 bacteriophage origin of replication; arrow indicates direction of (+) strand synthesis
   3848..3952    +  promoter       AmpR promoter: bla
   3953..4813    +  CDS            AmpR: β-lactamase; bla; confers resistance to ampicillin, carbenicillin, and related antibiotics
   4984..5572    +  rep_origin     ori: high-copy-number ColE1/pMB1/pBR322/pUC origin of replication
   5755..5847    +  CDS            lacI (fragment): lac repressor; lacI; The lac repressor binds to the lac operator to inhibit transcription in E. coli. This inhibition can be relieved by adding lactose or isopropyl-β-D-thiogalactopyranoside (IPTG).
   5860..5881    +  protein_bind   CAP binding site: CAP binding activates transcription in the presence of cAMP. E. coli catabolite activator protein
   5896..5926    +  promoter       lac promoter: promoter for the E. coli lac operon
   5934..5950    +  protein_bind   lac operator: The lac repressor binds to the lac operator to inhibit transcription in E. coli. This inhibition can be relieved by adding lactose or isopropyl-β-D-thiogalactopyranoside (IPTG). lac repressor encoded by lacI
   5995..6013    +  promoter       T3 promoter: promoter for bacteriophage T3 RNA polymerase
   6041..6267    +  promoter       RSV promoter: Rous sarcoma virus enhancer/promoter
   6268..6448    +  LTR            5' LTR (truncated): truncated 5' long terminal repeat (LTR) from HIV-1
   6495..6620    +  misc_feature   HIV-1 Ψ: packaging signal of human immunodeficiency virus type 1
   6604..6967    +  CDS            HIV-1 gag (fragment): gag protein from human immunodeficiency virus 1; gag
   7113..7346    +  misc_feature   RRE: The Rev response element (RRE) of HIV-1 allows for Rev-dependent mRNA export from the nucleus to the cytoplasm.
   7723..7749    +  CDS            Rev (fragment): human immunodeficiency virus 1 (HIV-1) Rev protein; rev; enhances nuclear export of unspliced and incompletely spliced viral mRNAs
   7753..7993    +  promoter       U6 promoter: RNA polymerase III promoter for human U6 snRNA
   8023..8098    +  misc_RNA       gRNA scaffold: guide RNA scaffold for the Streptococcus pyogenes CRISPR/Cas9 system
   8154..8271    +  misc_feature   cPPT/CTS: central polypurine tract and central termination sequence of HIV-1
