[The description below was written by a language model from this plasmid's Addgene catalogue record and pLannotate feature annotations shown in this document.]
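Description:
TEK gRNA (BRDN0001148973) is a third-generation lentiviral guide RNA plasmid built on the lentiGuide-Puro backbone and designed to direct Streptococcus pyogenes Cas9 to the human TEK gene, which encodes the TIE2 receptor tyrosine kinase. The 8.3 kb plasmid is maintained in E. coli through a high-copy ColE1/pUC-type origin with ampicillin resistance (AmpR). It also carries an f1 origin, an SV40 origin, and remnants of lac and T7/T3 cloning-vector sequences that play no role in its CRISPR function.

The lentiviral transfer cassette begins with an RSV promoter fused to a truncated HIV-1 5' LTR, which makes genomic RNA production in packaging cells independent of Tat. This is followed by the Ψ packaging signal with a partial gag sequence, the Rev response element for nuclear export, and a cPPT/CTS that aids nuclear import of the reverse-transcribed genome. Within this cassette a human U6 RNA polymerase III promoter drives the TEK-specific spacer fused to the S. pyogenes gRNA scaffold. A separate EF-1α promoter, comprising the core promoter and intron A, expresses puromycin N-acetyltransferase so that transduced mammalian cells can be selected with puromycin. A WPRE enhances transcript expression, and the ΔU3 self-inactivating 3' LTR silences LTR promoter activity after integration.

The plasmid does not encode Cas9, so it must be paired with a separate Cas9 vector or used in cells that already express the nuclease. The guide was designed against several TEK reference transcripts and belongs to a human kinome gRNA collection, making it suited to TEK knockout experiments, either individually or in screening contexts.
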