Addgene plasmid #75724: TEK gRNA (BRDN0001148973)
Purpose: 3rd generation lentiviral gRNA plasmid targeting human TEK
Depositing lab: John Doench & David Root. Depositing organization: Broad Institute. Publication: Optimized sgRNA design to maximize activity and minimize off-target effects of CRISPR-Cas9. Doench JG, Fusi N, Sullender M, Hegde M, Vaimberg EW, Donovan KF, Smith I, Tothova Z, Wilen C, Orchard R, Virgin HW, Listgarten J, Root DE. Nat Biotechnol. 2016 Jan 18. doi: 10.1038/nbt.3437. PubMed 26780180.
Backbone
  Vector backbone: lentiGuide-Puro
  Backbone manufacturer: Zhang Lab (Addgene plasmid # 52963)
  Vector type: Mammalian Expression, Lentiviral, CRISPR
  Selectable markers: Puromycin
Growth in bacteria
  Bacterial resistance: Ampicillin, 100 μg/mL
  Growth temperature: 37°C
  Growth strain: DH5alpha
  Copy number: High Copy
Gene/Insert
  Gene/Insert name: TEK (alt names: TEK; NM_000459.4)
  gRNA/shRNA sequence: AGACCACTCTAAATTTGACC
  Species: H. sapiens (human)
  Entrez Gene: TEK (a.k.a. CD202B, GLC3E, TIE-2, TIE2, VMCM, VMCM1)
  Promoter: hU6
  Cloning method: Unknown
  Sequencing primers: 5′ U6-F; 3′ pS2-R
Terms and licenses: Academic/Nonprofit Terms; Industry Terms: Not Available to Industry
Depositor comments: The gRNA was designed to target the following Genbank reference sequence(s): NM_000459.4,NM_001290077.1,NM_001290078.1. Note that this plasmid does NOT contain Cas9. It should be used in conjunction with lentiCas9-Blast (Addgene #52962) or otherwise with cell lines already expressing Cas9. Browse the full kinome gRNA library at http://www.addgene.org/pooled-library/broadgpp-human-kinome/ or visit http://www.broadinstitute.org/rnai/public/ for detailed protocols and information.
How to cite: TEK gRNA (BRDN0001148973) was a gift from John Doench & David Root (Addgene plasmid # 75724 ; http://n2t.net/addgene:75724 ; RRID:Addgene_75724)
