>Addgene plasmid #75724 | TEK gRNA (BRDN0001148973) | depositor partial sequence | sequence record 143184 | Target Sequence
AGACCACTCTAAATTTGACC
