>Addgene plasmid #75724 | TEK gRNA (BRDN0001148973) | addgene partial sequence | sequence record 184441 | hU6-F
TACGTGACGTAGAAAGTAATAATTTCTTGGGTAGTTTGCAGTTTTAAAATTATGTTTTAAAATGGACTAT
CATATGCTTACCGTAACTTGAAAGTATTTCGATTTCTTGGCTTTATATATCTTGTGGAAAGGACGAAACA
CCGAGACCACTCTAAATTTGACCGTTTTAGAGCTAGAAATAGCAAGTTAAAATAAGGCTAGTCCGTTATC
AACTTGAAAAAGTGGCACCGAGTCGGTGCTTTTTTAAGCTTGGCGTAACTAGATCTTGAGACAAATGGCA
GTATTCATCCACAATTTTAAAAGAAAAGGGGGGATTGGGGGGTACAGTGCAGGGGAAAGAATAGTAGACA
TAATAGCAACAGACATACAAACTAAAGAATTACAAAAACAAATTACAAAAATTCAAAATTTTCGGGTTTA
TTACAGGGACAGCAGAGATCCACTTTGGCGCCGGCTCGAGGGGGCCCGGGTGCAAAGATGGATAAAGTTT
TAAACAGAGAGGAATCTTTGCAGCTAATGGACCTTCTAGGTCTTGAAAGGAGTGGGAATTGGCTCCGGTG
CCCGTCAGTG
